Addgene plasmid #238564: NanoBRET BiBRET Vector, NanoLuc-KRAS_CRAF(FL)-HaloTag
Depositing lab: Promega Corporation.
Backbone
  Vector backbone: pFC221K HaloTag(R) CMV-Blast BiBRET Vector and pFN224C NanoLuc(R) CMV-Neo BiBRET-Balanced Vector
  Vector type: Mammalian Expression
  Selectable markers: Blasticidin
Growth in bacteria
  Bacterial resistance: Kanamycin, 50 μg/mL
  Growth temperature: 37°C
  Growth strain: DH5alpha
  Copy number: High Copy
Gene/Insert 1
  Gene/Insert name: KRAS
  Species: H. sapiens (human)
  Mutation: None
  Entrez Gene: KRAS (a.k.a. 'C-K-RAS, C-K-RAS, CFC2, K-RAS2A, K-RAS2B, K-RAS4A, K-RAS4B, K-Ras, K-Ras 2, KI-RAS, KRAS1, KRAS2, NS, NS3, OES, RALD, RASK2, c-Ki-ras, c-Ki-ras2)
  Promoter: CMV
  Tag / fusion protein: NanoLuc (R) (N terminal on backbone)
  Cloning method: Other
Gene/Insert 2
  Gene/Insert name: CRAF
  Species: H. sapiens (human)
  Entrez Gene: RAF1 (a.k.a. CMD1NN, CRAF, NS5, Raf-1, c-Raf)
  Tag / fusion protein: HaloTag (R) (C terminal on backbone)
How to cite: NanoBRET BiBRET Vector, NanoLuc-KRAS_CRAF(FL)-HaloTag was a gift from Promega Corporation (Addgene plasmid # 238564 ; http://n2t.net/addgene:238564 ; RRID:Addgene_238564)
