[The description below was written by a language model from this plasmid's Addgene catalogue record and pLannotate feature annotations shown in this document.]
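Description:
NanoBRET BiBRET Vector, NanoLuc-KRAS_CRAF(FL)-HaloTag is an 8.3 kb mammalian expression plasmid that carries both partners of a bioluminescence resonance energy transfer (BRET) pair on one backbone. It was assembled from the pFC221K HaloTag CMV-Blast and pFN224C NanoLuc CMV-Neo BiBRET-Balanced vectors. In bacteria it replicates from a high-copy ColE1/pUC-type origin and is selected with kanamycin through an EM7-driven neo (nptII) gene, which is preceded by a single annotated loxP site. For mammalian selection, an SV40 enhancer/early promoter drives the blasticidin S deaminase gene, which ends in a synthetic poly(A) signal.

The payload is arranged as two divergent transcription units around a central CMV enhancer. In one direction, the full CMV immediate-early promoter, a chimeric β-globin/immunoglobulin intron and a T7 promoter precede full-length human CRAF (RAF1), which is fused at its C terminus through a TEV protease site to HaloTag. In the opposite direction, a minimal CMV promoter fragment and an SP6 promoter precede human KRAS (no mutation recorded) fused at its N terminus to NanoLuc luciferase. Each unit ends in an SV40 poly(A) signal. Using a minimal promoter for the luciferase donor and the full promoter for the HaloTag acceptor probably gives lower donor than acceptor expression, in keeping with the "Balanced" name of the parent vector, although the record does not say this.

In a NanoBRET assay, NanoLuc acts as the energy donor and a fluorescent chloroalkane ligand covalently bound to HaloTag acts as the acceptor, so the signal reports how close the two fusion proteins are. The construct is therefore suited to monitoring the KRAS–CRAF interaction in live cells from a single transfected plasmid, including its disruption by candidate inhibitors.
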