Features (pLannotate 1.2.2; 24 found; start..end, strand, type, name):
     61..182     -  polyA_signal   SV40 poly(A) signal: SV40 polyadenylation signal
    205..273     -  CDS            large T antigen (fragment): large T antigen from SV40 (simian virus 40)
    297..330     +  protein_bind   loxP: Cre-mediated recombination occurs in the 8-bp core sequence (GCATACAT). Cre recombinase
    340..387     +  promoter       EM7 promoter: synthetic bacterial promoter&nbsp
    419..1210    +  CDS            neo: KKA2_KLEPN - Also known as kan, nptII. Experimental evidence at protein level: Swiss-Prot protein existence level 1. Resistance to kanamycin, neomycin, paromomycin, ribostamycin, butirosin and gentamicin B. From Klebsiella pneumoniae.
   1371..1959    -  rep_origin     ori: high-copy-number ColE1/pMB1/pBR322/pUC origin of replication
   2085..2133    -  polyA_signal   poly(A) signal: synthetic polyadenylation signal
   2157..2555    -  CDS            BSD: blasticidin S deaminase; Aspergillus terreus BSD; confers resistance to blasticidin
   2586..2943    -  promoter       SV40 promoter: SV40 enhancer and early promoter
   3022..3103    -  polyA_signal   SV40 poly(A) signal: SV40 polyadenylation signal
   3126..3209    -  CDS            large T antigen (fragment): large T antigen from SV40 (simian virus 40)
   3265..3297    -  misc_feature   MCS (fragment): pUC18/19 multiple cloning site
   3306..3872    -  CDS            K-Ras (sequence partly withheld): human small GTPase proto-oncoprotein
   3894..4406    -  CDS            Nluc: NanoLuc® luciferase human codon-optimized
   4445..4463    -  promoter       SP6 promoter: promoter for bacteriophage SP6 RNA polymerase
   4489..4511    -  promoter       minimal CMV promoter (fragment): human cytomegalovirus (CMV) immediate early promoter
   4521..4886    +  enhancer       CMV enhancer: human cytomegalovirus immediate early enhancer
   4888..5087    +  promoter       CMV promoter: human cytomegalovirus (CMV) immediate early promoter
   5226..5358    +  intron         chimeric intron: chimera between introns from human β-globin and immunoglobulin heavy chain genes
   5402..5420    +  promoter       T7 promoter: promoter for bacteriophage T7 RNA polymerase
   5434..7377    +  CDS            RAF1 (sequence withheld): RAF1_HUMAN - Also known as RAF. Experimental evidence at protein level: Swiss-Prot protein existence level 1. Serine/threonine-protein kinase that acts as a regulatory link between the membrane-associated Ras GTPases and the MAPK/ERK cascade, and this critical regulatory link functions as a switch determining cell fate decisions including proliferation, differentiation, apoptosis, survival and oncogenic transformation. RAF1 activation initiates a mitogen-activated protein kinase (MAPK) cascade that comprises a sequential phosphorylation of the dual-specific MAPK kinases (MAP2K1/MEK1 and MAP2K2
   7399..7419    +  CDS            TEV site: tobacco etch virus (TEV) protease recognition and cleavage site
   7435..8318    +  CDS            HaloTag® (fragment): modified bacterial dehalogenase that forms covalent bonds with chloroalkane derivatives
   8329..12      +  misc_feature   MCS (fragment) (across the origin): pUC18/19 multiple cloning site
>Addgene plasmid #238564 | NanoBRET BiBRET Vector, NanoLuc-KRAS_CRAF(FL)-HaloTag | addgene full sequence | sequence record 478454 | Addgene NGS Result
GGCATGCAAGCTGATTTGGCTGCTGCCACCGCTGAGCAAGGCCGCTTCGAGCAGACATGATAAGATACAT
TGATGAGTTTGGACAAACCACAACTAGAATGCAGTGAAAAAAATGCTTTATTTGTGAAATTTGTGATGCT
ATTGCTTTATTTGTAACCATTATAAGCTGCAATAAACAAGTTAACAACAACAATTGCATTCATTTTATGT
TTCAGGTTCAGGGGGAGATGTGGGAGGTTTTTTTAAGCAAGTAAAACCTCTACAAATGTGGTAAAATCTT
AATTAAGAATTCTAATATAACTTCGTATAGCATACATTATACGAAGTTATGGATCCACTGTTGACAATTA
ATCATCGGCATAGTATATCGGCATAGTATAATACGACAAGGTGAGGAACTAAACCCAGGAGGCAGATCAT
GATTGAACAAGATGGATTGCACGCAGGTTCTCCGGCCGCTTGGGTGGAGAGGCTATTCGGCTATGACTGG
GCACAACAGACAATCGGCTGCTCTGATGCCGCCGTGTTCCGGCTGTCAGCGCAGGGGCGCCCGGTTCTTT
TTGTCAAGACCGACCTGTCCGGTGCCCTGAATGAACTGCAGGACGAGGCAGCGCGGCTATCGTGGCTGGC
CACGACGGGCGTTCCTTGCGCAGCTGTGCTCGACGTTGTCACTGAAGCGGGAAGGGACTGGCTGCTATTG
GGCGAAGTGCCGGGGCAGGATCTCCTGTCATCTCACCTTGCTCCTGCCGAGAAAGTATCCATCATGGCTG
ATGCAATGCGGCGGCTGCATACGCTTGATCCGGCTACCTGCCCATTCGACCACCAAGCGAAACATCGCAT
CGAGCGAGCACGTACTCGGATGGAAGCCGGTCTTGTCGATCAGGATGATCTGGACGAAGAGCATCAGGGG
CTCGCGCCAGCCGAACTGTTCGCCAGGCTCAAGGCGCGCATGCCCGACGGCGAGGATCTCGTCGTGACCC
ATGGCGATGCCTGCTTGCCGAATATCATGGTGGAAAATGGCCGCTTTTCTGGATTCATCGACTGTGGCCG
GCTGGGTGTGGCGGACCGCTATCAGGACATAGCGTTGGCTACCCGTGATATTGCTGAAGAGCTTGGCGGC
GAATGGGCTGACCGCTTCCTCGTGCTTTACGGTATCGCCGCTCCCGATTCGCAGCGCATCGCCTTCTATC
GCCTTCTTGACGAGTTCTTCTGATTCGAAATGACCGACCAAGCGACGCCCAACCGGTATCAGCTCACTCA
AAGGCGGTAATACGGTTATCCACAGAATCAGGGGATAACGCAGGAAAGAACATGTGAGCAAAAGGCCAGC
AAAAGGCCAGGAACCGTAAAAAGGCCGCGTTGCTGGCGTTTTTCCATAGGCTCCGCCCCCCTGACGAGCA
TCACAAAAATCGACGCTCAAGTCAGAGGTGGCGAAACCCGACAGGACTATAAAGATACCAGGCGTTTCCC
CCTGGAAGCTCCCTCGTGCGCTCTCCTGTTCCGACCCTGCCGCTTACCGGATACCTGTCCGCCTTTCTCC
CTTCGGGAAGCGTGGCGCTTTCTCATAGCTCACGCTGTAGGTATCTCAGTTCGGTGTAGGTCGTTCGCTC
CAAGCTGGGCTGTGTGCACGAACCCCCCGTTCAGCCCGACCGCTGCGCCTTATCCGGTAACTATCGTCTT
GAGTCCAACCCGGTAAGACACGACTTATCGCCACTGGCAGCAGCCACTGGTAACAGGATTAGCAGAGCGA
GGTATGTAGGCGGTGCTACAGAGTTCTTGAAGTGGTGGCCTAACTACGGCTACACTAGAAGGACAGTATT
TGGTATCTGCGCTCTGCTGAAGCCAGTTACCTTCGGAAAAAGAGTTGGTAGCTCTTGATCCGGCAAACAA
ACCACCGCTGGTAGCGGTGGTTTTTTTGTTTGCAAGCAGCAGATTACGCGCAGAAAAAAAGGATTTCAAG
AAGATCCTTTGATCTTTTCTACGGGGTCTGACGCTCAGTGGAACGAAAACTCACGTTAAGGGATTTTGGT
CATGAGATTATCAAAAAGGATCTTCACCTAGATCCTTTTATAGTCCGGAATCGTCACACAAAAAACCAAC
ACACAGATGTAATGAAAATAAAGATATTTTATTGCGGCCATCGTGATGGCTAGAGTTTAGCCCTCCCACA
CATAACCAGAGGGCAGCAATTCACGAATCCCAACTGCCGTCGGCTGTCCATCACTGTCCTTCACTATGGC
TTTGATCCCAGGATGCAGATCGAGAAGCACCTGTCGGCACCGTCCGCAGGGGCTCAAGATGCCCCTGTTC
TCATTTCCGATCGCGACGATACAAGTCAGGTTGCCAGCTGCCGCAGCAGCAGCAGTGCCCAGCACCACGA
GTTCTGCACAAGGTCCCCCAGTAAAATGATATACATTGACACCAGTGAAGATGCGGCCGTCGCTAGAGAG
AGCTGCGCTGGCGACGCTGTAGTCTTCAGAGATGGGGATGCTGTTGATTGTAGCCGTTGCTCTTTCAATG
AGGGTGGATTCTTCTTGAGACAAAGGCTTGGCCATGGTGGCGCTAGTGTCAGAAGAATCGAGCTTTTTGC
AAAAGCCTAGGCCTCCAAAAAAGCCTCCTCACTACTTCTGGAATAGCTCAGAGGCCGAGGCGGCCTCGGC
CTCTGCATAAATAAAAAAAATTAGTCAGCCATGGGGCGGAGAATGGGCGGAACTGGGCGGAGTTAGGGGC
GGGATGGGCGGAGTTAGGGGCGGGACTATGGTTGCTGACTAATTGAGATGCATGCTTTGCATACTTCTGC
CTGCTGGGGAGCCTGGGGACTTTCCACACCTGGTTGCTGACTAATTGAGATGCATGCTTTGCATACTTCT
GCCTGCTGGGGAGCCTGGGGACTTTCCACACCCTAACTGACACACATTCCACAGCTGGTTCTTTCCGCCT
CAGAAGGTACCTAACCAAGTTCCTCTTTCAGAGGTTATTTCAGGCCATGGTGCTGCGCAAGACGCGTTAA
TTAAGACGTCGGCAGTGAAAAAAATGCTTTATTTGTGAAATTTGTGATGCTATTGCTTTATTTGTAACCA
TTATAAGCTGCAATAAACAAGTTAACAACAACAATTGCATTCATTTTATGTTTCAGGTTCAGGGGGAGGT
GTGGGAGGTTTTTTAAAGCAAGTAAAACCTCTACAAATGTGGTATGGCTGATTATGATCCGCGGCCGCAA
TACGTCGACGTTATCAGCTGACTTCGTACGAGAGCCTAGGTGTTTCTAGAGGATCCCCGGGTACCGAGCC
CGAATTCGTTTAAACTTA
[564 nt withheld, positions 3309-3872]
GGCGATCGCGCCGCTCGAGCCCGCCAGAATGCGTTCGCACAGCCGCCAGCCGGTCACTCCGTTGATGGTT
ACTCGGAACAGCAGGGAGCCGTCGGGGTTGATCAGGCGCTCGTCGATAATTTTGTTGCCGTTCCACAGGG
TCCCTGTTACAGTGATCTTTTTGCCGTCGAACACGGCGATGCCTTCATACGGCCGTCCGAAATAGTCGAT
CATGTTCGGCGTAACCCCGTCGATTACCAGTGTGCCATAGTGCAGGATCACCTTAAAGTGATGATCATCC
ACAGGGTACACCACCTTAAAAATTTTTTCGATCTGGCCCATTTGGTCGCCGCTCAGACCTTCATACGGGA
TGATGACATGGATGTCGATCTTCAGCCCATTTTCACCGCTCAGGACAATCCTTTGGATCGGAGTTACGGA
CACCCCGAGATTCTGAAACAAACTGGACACACCTCCCTGTTCAAGGACTTGGTCCAGGTTGTAGCCGGCT
GTCTGTCGCCAGTCCCCAACGAAATCTTCGAGTGTGAAGACCATGGTGAGCGCTAGCTGCAAAAAGAACA
AGTAGCTTGTATTCTATAGTGTCACCTAAATGGGCGATCTGACGGTTCACTAAACCAGCTCTGCTTATAT
AGGCCTCCCTGGCGCGCCACTAGTTATTAATAGTAATCAATTACGGGGTCATTAGTTCATAGCCCATATA
TGGAGTTCCGCGTTACATAACTTACGGTAAATGGCCCGCCTGGCTGACCGCCCAACGACCCCCGCCCATT
GACGTCAATAATGACGTATGTTCCCATAGTAACGCCAATAGGGACTTTCCATTGACGTCAATGGGTGGAG
TATTTACGGTAAACTGCCCACTTGGCAGTACATCAAGTGTATCATATGCCAAGTCCGCCCCCTATTGACG
TCAATGACGGTAAATGGCCCGCCTGGCATTATGCCCAGTACATGACCTTACGGGACTTTCCTACTTGGCA
GTACATCTACGTATTAGTCATCGCTATTACCATGGTGATGCGGTTTTGGCAGTACACCAATGGGCGTGGA
TAGCGGTTTGACTCACGGGGATTTCCAAGTCTCCACCCCATTGACGTCAATGGGAGTTTGTTTTGGCACC
AAAATCAACGGGACTTTCCAAAATGTCGTAATAACCCCGCCCCGTTGACGCAAATGGGCGGTAGGCGTGT
ACGGTGGGAGGTCTATATAAGCAGAGCTGGTTTAGTGAACCGTCAGATCACTAGAAGCTTTATTGCGGTA
GTTTATCACAGTTAAATTGCTAACGCAGTCAGTGCTTCTGACACAACAGTCTCGAACTTAAGCTGCAGAA
GTTGGTCGTGAGGCACTGGGCAGGTAAGTATCAAGGTTACAAGACAGGTTTAAGGAGACCAATAGAAACT
GGGCTTGTCGAGACAGAGAAGACTCTTGCGTTTCTGATAGGCACCTATTGGTCTTACTGACATCCACTTT
GCCTTTCTCTCCACAGGTGTCCACTCCCAGTTCAATTACAGCTCTTAAGGCTAGAGTATTAATACGACTC
ACTATAGGGCTAGCGATCGCC
[1947 nt withheld, positions 5434-7380]
TCTCTCGAGCCAACCACTGAGGATCTGTACTTTCAGAGCGATAACGATGGATCCGAAATCGGTACTGGCT
TTCCATTCGACCCCCATTATGTGGAAGTCCTGGGCGAGCGCATGCACTACGTCGATGTTGGTCCGCGCGA
TGGCACCCCTGTGCTGTTCCTGCACGGTAACCCGACCTCCTCCTACGTGTGGCGCAACATCATCCCGCAT
GTTGCACCGACCCATCGCTGCATTGCTCCAGACCTGATCGGTATGGGCAAATCCGACAAACCAGACCTGG
GTTATTTCTTCGACGACCACGTCCGCTTCATGGATGCCTTCATCGAAGCCCTGGGTCTGGAAGAGGTCGT
CCTGGTCATTCACGACTGGGGCTCCGCTCTGGGTTTCCACTGGGCCAAGCGCAATCCAGAGCGCGTCAAA
GGTATTGCATTTATGGAGTTCATCCGCCCTATCCCGACCTGGGACGAATGGCCAGAATTTGCCCGCGAGA
CCTTCCAGGCCTTCCGCACCACCGACGTCGGCCGCAAGCTGATCATCGATCAGAACGTTTTTATCGAGGG
TACGCTGCCGATGGGTGTCGTCCGCCCGCTGACTGAAGTCGAGATGGACCATTACCGCGAGCCGTTCCTG
AATCCTGTTGACCGCGAGCCACTGTGGCGCTTCCCAAACGAGCTGCCAATCGCCGGTGAGCCAGCGAACA
TCGTCGCGCTGGTCGAAGAATACATGGACTGGCTGCACCAGTCCCCTGTCCCGAAGCTGCTGTTCTGGGG
CACCCCAGGCGTTCTGATCCCACCGGCCGAAGCCGCTCGCCTGGCCAAAAGCCTGCCTAACTGCAAGGCT
GTGGACATCGGCCCGGGTCTGAATCTGCTGCAAGAAGACAACCCGGACCTGATCGGCAGCGAGATCGCGC
GCTGGCTGTCTACTCTGGAGATTTCCGGTTAATAGAATTCTAGAGTCGACCTGCA
